Addgene plasmid #76271: GRK5 gRNA (BRDN0001149126)
Purpose: 3rd generation lentiviral gRNA plasmid targeting human GRK5
Depositing lab: John Doench & David Root. Depositing organization: Broad Institute. Publication: Optimized sgRNA design to maximize activity and minimize off-target effects of CRISPR-Cas9. Doench JG, Fusi N, Sullender M, Hegde M, Vaimberg EW, Donovan KF, Smith I, Tothova Z, Wilen C, Orchard R, Virgin HW, Listgarten J, Root DE. Nat Biotechnol. 2016 Jan 18. doi: 10.1038/nbt.3437. PubMed 26780180.
Backbone
  Vector backbone: lentiGuide-Puro
  Backbone manufacturer: Zhang Lab (Addgene plasmid # 52963)
  Vector type: Mammalian Expression, Lentiviral, CRISPR
  Selectable markers: Puromycin
Growth in bacteria
  Bacterial resistance: Ampicillin, 100 μg/mL
  Growth temperature: 37°C
  Growth strain: DH5alpha
  Copy number: High Copy
Gene/Insert
  Gene/Insert name: GRK5 (alt names: GRK5; NM_005308.2)
  gRNA/shRNA sequence: TTGGCTGTGAAGATCCCCGA
  Species: H. sapiens (human)
  Entrez Gene: GRK5 (a.k.a. FP2025, GPRK5)
  Promoter: hU6
  Cloning method: Unknown
  Sequencing primers: 5′ U6-F; 3′ pS2-R
Terms and licenses: Academic/Nonprofit Terms; Industry Terms: Not Available to Industry
Depositor comments: The gRNA was designed to target the following Genbank reference sequence(s): NM_005308.2. Note that this plasmid does NOT contain Cas9. It should be used in conjunction with lentiCas9-Blast (Addgene #52962) or otherwise with cell lines already expressing Cas9. Browse the full kinome gRNA library at http://www.addgene.org/pooled-library/broadgpp-human-kinome/ or visit http://www.broadinstitute.org/rnai/public/ for detailed protocols and information.
How to cite: GRK5 gRNA (BRDN0001149126) was a gift from John Doench & David Root (Addgene plasmid # 76271 ; http://n2t.net/addgene:76271 ; RRID:Addgene_76271)
