[The description below was written by a language model from this plasmid's Addgene catalogue record and pLannotate feature annotations shown in this document.]
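Description:
GRK5 gRNA (BRDN0001149126) is a third-generation lentiviral CRISPR guide plasmid built on the lentiGuide-Puro backbone and designed to deliver a single guide RNA against human GRK5 (G protein-coupled receptor kinase 5; designed against the NM_005308.2 transcript). In bacteria it is maintained as a high-copy plasmid through a ColE1/pUC-type origin with ampicillin selection from the β-lactamase gene. The backbone also carries an f1 origin, an SV40 origin and poly(A) signal, and residual lac, T7 and T3 cloning-vector elements.

The viral transfer cassette is driven by an RSV promoter fused to a truncated HIV-1 5' LTR, which makes production of the genomic RNA Tat-independent. This is followed by the Ψ packaging signal with a partial gag sequence, the Rev response element for nuclear export of the unspliced genome, and a cPPT/CTS that aids nuclear import. The cassette ends in a ΔU3 self-inactivating 3' LTR. Within this frame, a human U6 RNA polymerase III promoter transcribes the GRK5-targeting spacer joined to the Streptococcus pyogenes Cas9 guide scaffold. A separate Pol II unit, made up of the EF-1α core promoter with its intron A, expresses puromycin N-acetyltransferase so that transduced mammalian cells can be selected. A downstream WPRE enhances transcript expression.

The plasmid does not encode Cas9, so it is intended for use alongside a separate Cas9 vector such as lentiCas9-Blast, or in cells that already express Cas9, to disrupt GRK5. It is one clone from a human kinome guide collection associated with work on optimized sgRNA design.
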