Features (pLannotate 1.2.2; 29 found; start..end, strand, type, name):
     14..80      +  CDS            small t antigen (fragment): SV40 (simian virus 40) small t antigen
    106..317     +  promoter       EF-1α core promoter: core promoter for human elongation factor EF-1α
    318..1256    +  intron         EF-1α intron A: intron upstream of the start codon of human EF-1α
   1278..1877    +  CDS            PuroR (fragment): puromycin N-acetyltransferase; pac from Streptomyces; confers resistance to puromycin
   1893..2481    +  misc_feature   WPRE: woodchuck hepatitis virus posttranscriptional regulatory element
   2532..2551    +  misc_feature   cPPT/CTS (fragment): central polypurine tract and central termination sequence of HIV-1
   2553..2786    +  LTR            3' LTR (ΔU3): self-inactivating 3' long terminal repeat (LTR) from HIV-1
   2864..2985    +  polyA_signal   SV40 poly(A) signal: SV40 polyadenylation signal
   3025..3160    +  rep_origin     SV40 ori: SV40 origin of replication
   3181..3199    -  promoter       T7 promoter: promoter for bacteriophage T7 RNA polymerase
   3207..3362    +  CDS            lacZα (fragment): LacZα fragment of β-galactosidase; lacZ fragment
   3367..3795    +  rep_origin     f1 ori (sequence partly withheld): f1 bacteriophage origin of replication; arrow indicates direction of (+) strand synthesis
   3848..3952    +  promoter       AmpR promoter: bla
   3953..4813    +  CDS            AmpR: β-lactamase; bla; confers resistance to ampicillin, carbenicillin, and related antibiotics
   4984..5572    +  rep_origin     ori: high-copy-number ColE1/pMB1/pBR322/pUC origin of replication
   5755..5847    +  CDS            lacI (fragment): lac repressor; lacI; The lac repressor binds to the lac operator to inhibit transcription in E. coli. This inhibition can be relieved by adding lactose or isopropyl-β-D-thiogalactopyranoside (IPTG).
   5860..5881    +  protein_bind   CAP binding site: CAP binding activates transcription in the presence of cAMP. E. coli catabolite activator protein
   5896..5926    +  promoter       lac promoter: promoter for the E. coli lac operon
   5934..5950    +  protein_bind   lac operator: The lac repressor binds to the lac operator to inhibit transcription in E. coli. This inhibition can be relieved by adding lactose or isopropyl-β-D-thiogalactopyranoside (IPTG). lac repressor encoded by lacI
   5995..6013    +  promoter       T3 promoter: promoter for bacteriophage T3 RNA polymerase
   6041..6267    +  promoter       RSV promoter: Rous sarcoma virus enhancer/promoter
   6268..6448    +  LTR            5' LTR (truncated): truncated 5' long terminal repeat (LTR) from HIV-1
   6495..6620    +  misc_feature   HIV-1 Ψ: packaging signal of human immunodeficiency virus type 1
   6604..6967    +  CDS            HIV-1 gag (fragment): gag protein from human immunodeficiency virus 1; gag
   7113..7346    +  misc_feature   RRE: The Rev response element (RRE) of HIV-1 allows for Rev-dependent mRNA export from the nucleus to the cytoplasm.
   7723..7749    +  CDS            Rev (fragment): human immunodeficiency virus 1 (HIV-1) Rev protein; rev; enhances nuclear export of unspliced and incompletely spliced viral mRNAs
   7753..7993    +  promoter       U6 promoter: RNA polymerase III promoter for human U6 snRNA
   8023..8098    +  misc_RNA       gRNA scaffold: guide RNA scaffold for the Streptococcus pyogenes CRISPR/Cas9 system
   8154..8271    +  misc_feature   cPPT/CTS: central polypurine tract and central termination sequence of HIV-1
>Addgene plasmid #76271 | GRK5 gRNA (BRDN0001149126) | addgene full sequence | sequence record 185518 | Addgene Assembled Sequence
CCCGGGTGCAAAGATGGATAAAGTTTTAAACAGAGAGGAATCTTTGCAGCTAATGGACCTTCTAGGTCTT
GAAAGGAGTGGGAATTGGCTCCGGTGCCCGTCAGTGGGCAGAGCGCACATCGCCCACAGTCCCCGAGAAG
TTGGGGGGAGGGGTCGGCAATTGATCCGGTGCCTAGAGAAGGTGGCGCGGGGTAAACTGGGAAAGTGATG
TCGTGTACTGGCTCCGCCTTTTTCCCGAGGGTGGGGGAGAACCGTATATAAGTGCAGTAGTCGCCGTGAA
CGTTCTTTTTCGCAACGGGTTTGCCGCCAGAACACAGGTAAGTGCCGTGTGTGGTTCCCGCGGGCCTGGC
CTCTTTACGGGTTATGGCCCTTGCGTGCCTTGAATTACTTCCACCTGGCTGCAGTACGTGATTCTTGATC
CCGAGCTTCGGGTTGGAAGTGGGTGGGAGAGTTCGAGGCCTTGCGCTTAAGGAGCCCCTTCGCCTCGTGC
TTGAGTTGAGGCCTGGCCTGGGCGCTGGGGCCGCCGCGTGCGAATCTGGTGGCACCTTCGCGCCTGTCTC
GCTGCTTTCGATAAGTCTCTAGCCATTTAAAATTTTTGATGACCTGCTGCGACGCTTTTTTTCTGGCAAG
ATAGTCTTGTAAATGCGGGCCAAGATCTGCACACTGGTATTTCGGTTTTTGGGGCCGCGGGCGGCGACGG
GGCCCGTGCGTCCCAGCGCACATGTTCGGCGAGGCGGGGCCTGCGAGCGCGGCCACCGAGAATCGGACGG
GGGTAGTCTCAAGCTGGCCGGCCTGCTCTGGTGCCTGGCCTCGCGCCGCCGTGTATCGCCCCGCCCTGGG
CGGCAAGGCTGGCCCGGTCGGCACCAGTTGCGTGAGCGGAAAGATGGCCGCTTCCCGGCCCTGCTGCAGG
GAGCTCAAAATGGAGGACGCGGCGCTCGGGAGAGCGGGCGGGTGAGTCACCCACACAAAGGAAAAGGGCC
TTTCCGTCCTCAGCCGTCGCTTCATGTGACTCCACGGAGTACCGGGCGCCGTCCAGGCACCTCGATTAGT
TCTCGAGCTTTTGGAGTACGTCGTCTTTAGGTTGGGGGGAGGGGTTTTATGCGATGGAGTTTCCCCACAC
TGAGTGGGTGGAGACTGAAGTTAGGCCAGCTTGGCACTTGATGTAATTCTCCTTGGAATTTGCCCTTTTT
GAGTTTGGATCTTGGTTCATTCTCAAGCCTCAGACAGTGGTTCAAAGTTTTTTTCTTCCATTTCAGGTGT
CGTGACGTACGGCCACCATGACCGAGTACAAGCCCACGGTGCGCCTCGCCACCCGCGACGACGTCCCCAG
GGCCGTACGCACCCTCGCCGCCGCGTTCGCCGACTACCCCGCCACGCGCCACACCGTCGATCCGGACCGC
CACATCGAGCGGGTCACCGAGCTGCAAGAACTCTTCCTCACGCGCGTCGGGCTCGACATCGGCAAGGTGT
GGGTCGCGGACGACGGCGCCGCCGTGGCGGTCTGGACCACGCCGGAGAGCGTCGAAGCGGGGGCGGTGTT
CGCCGAGATCGGCCCGCGCATGGCCGAGTTGAGCGGTTCCCGGCTGGCCGCGCAGCAACAGATGGAAGGC
CTCCTGGCGCCGCACCGGCCCAAGGAGCCCGCGTGGTTCCTGGCCACCGTCGGAGTCTCGCCCGACCACC
AGGGCAAGGGTCTGGGCAGCGCCGTCGTGCTCCCCGGAGTGGAGGCGGCCGAGCGCGCCGGGGTGCCCGC
CTTCCTGGAGACCTCCGCGCCCCGCAACCTCCCCTTCTACGAGCGGCTCGGCTTCACCGTCACCGCCGAC
GTCGAGGTGCCCGAAGGACCGCGCACCTGGTGCATGACCCGCAAGCCCGGTGCCTGAACGCGTTAAGTCG
ACAATCAACCTCTGGATTACAAAATTTGTGAAAGATTGACTGGTATTCTTAACTATGTTGCTCCTTTTAC
GCTATGTGGATACGCTGCTTTAATGCCTTTGTATCATGCTATTGCTTCCCGTATGGCTTTCATTTTCTCC
TCCTTGTATAAATCCTGGTTGCTGTCTCTTTATGAGGAGTTGTGGCCCGTTGTCAGGCAACGTGGCGTGG
TGTGCACTGTGTTTGCTGACGCAACCCCCACTGGTTGGGGCATTGCCACCACCTGTCAGCTCCTTTCCGG
GACTTTCGCTTTCCCCCTCCCTATTGCCACGGCGGAACTCATCGCCGCCTGCCTTGCCCGCTGCTGGACA
GGGGCTCGGCTGTTGGGCACTGACAATTCCGTGGTGTTGTCGGGGAAATCATCGTCCTTTCCTTGGCTGC
TCGCCTGTGTTGCCACCTGGATTCTGCGCGGGACGTCCTTCTGCTACGTCCCTTCGGCCCTCAATCCAGC
GGACCTTCCTTCCCGCGGCCTGCTGCCGGCTCTGCGGCCTCTTCCGCGTCTTCGCCTTCGCCCTCAGACG
AGTCGGATCTCCCTTTGGGCCGCCTCCCCGCGTCGACTTTAAGACCAATGACTTACAAGGCAGCTGTAGA
TCTTAGCCACTTTTTAAAAGAAAAGGGGGGACTGGAAGGGCTAATTCACTCCCAACGAAGACAAGATCTG
CTTTTTGCTTGTACTGGGTCTCTCTGGTTAGACCAGATCTGAGCCTGGGAGCTCTCTGGCTAACTAGGGA
ACCCACTGCTTAAGCCTCAATAAAGCTTGCCTTGAGTGCTTCAAGTAGTGTGTGCCCGTCTGTTGTGTGA
CTCTGGTAACTAGAGATCCCTCAGACCCTTTTAGTCAGTGTGGAAAATCTCTAGCAGTACGTATAGTAGT
TCATGTCATCTTATTATTCAGTATTTATAACTTGCAAAGAAATGAATATCAGAGAGTGAGAGGAACTTGT
TTATTGCAGCTTATAATGGTTACAAATAAAGCAATAGCATCACAAATTTCACAAATAAAGCATTTTTTTC
ACTGCATTCTAGTTGTGGTTTGTCCAAACTCATCAATGTATCTTATCATGTCTGGCTCTAGCTATCCCGC
CCCTAACTCCGCCCATCCCGCCCCTAACTCCGCCCAGTTCCGCCCATTCTCCGCCCCATGGCTGACTAAT
TTTTTTTATTTATGCAGAGGCCGAGGCCGCCTCGGCCTCTGAGCTATTCCAGAAGTAGTGAGGAGGCTTT
TTTGGAGGCCTAGGGACGTACCCAATTCGCCCTATAGTGAGTCGTATTACGCGCGCTCACTGGCCGTCGT
TTTACAACGTCGTGACTGGGAAAACCCTGGCGTTACCCAACTTAATCGCCTTGCAGCACATCCCCCTTTC
GCCAGCTGGCGTAATAGCGAAGAGGCCCGCACCGATCGCCCTTCCCAACAGTTGCGCAGCCTGAATGGCG
AATGGG
[124 nt withheld, positions 3367-3490]
C
[91 nt withheld, positions 3492-3582]
A
[49 nt withheld, positions 3584-3632]
CCTTTGACGTTGGAGTCCACGTTCTTT
[37 nt withheld, positions 3660-3696]
ACCCTATCTCGGTCTATTCTTTTGATTTATAAGGGATTTTGCCGATTTCGGCCTATTGGTTAAAAAATGA
GCTGATTTAACAAAAATTTAACGCGAATTTTAACAAAATATTAACGCTTACAATTTAGGTGGCACTTTTC
GGGGAAATGTGCGCGGAACCCCTATTTGTTTATTTTTCTAAATACATTCAAATATGTATCCGCTCATGAG
ACAATAACCCTGATAAATGCTTCAATAATATTGAAAAAGGAAGAGTATGAGTATTCAACATTTCCGTGTC
GCCCTTATTCCCTTTTTTGCGGCATTTTGCCTTCCTGTTTTTGCTCACCCAGAAACGCTGGTGAAAGTAA
AAGATGCTGAAGATCAGTTGGGTGCACGAGTGGGTTACATCGAACTGGATCTCAACAGCGGTAAGATCCT
TGAGAGTTTTCGCCCCGAAGAACGTTTTCCAATGATGAGCACTTTTAAAGTTCTGCTATGTGGCGCGGTA
TTATCCCGTATTGACGCCGGGCAAGAGCAACTCGGTCGCCGCATACACTATTCTCAGAATGACTTGGTTG
AGTACTCACCAGTCACAGAAAAGCATCTTACGGATGGCATGACAGTAAGAGAATTATGCAGTGCTGCCAT
AACCATGAGTGATAACACTGCGGCCAACTTACTTCTGACAACGATCGGAGGACCGAAGGAGCTAACCGCT
TTTTTGCACAACATGGGGGATCATGTAACTCGCCTTGATCGTTGGGAACCGGAGCTGAATGAAGCCATAC
CAAACGACGAGCGTGACACCACGATGCCTGTAGCAATGGCAACAACGTTGCGCAAACTATTAACTGGCGA
ACTACTTACTCTAGCTTCCCGGCAACAATTAATAGACTGGATGGAGGCGGATAAAGTTGCAGGACCACTT
CTGCGCTCGGCCCTTCCGGCTGGCTGGTTTATTGCTGATAAATCTGGAGCCGGTGAGCGTGGGTCTCGCG
GTATCATTGCAGCACTGGGGCCAGATGGTAAGCCCTCCCGTATCGTAGTTATCTACACGACGGGGAGTCA
GGCAACTATGGATGAACGAAATAGACAGATCGCTGAGATAGGTGCCTCACTGATTAAGCATTGGTAACTG
TCAGACCAAGTTTACTCATATATACTTTAGATTGATTTAAAACTTCATTTTTAATTTAAAAGGATCTAGG
TGAAGATCCTTTTTGATAATCTCATGACCAAAATCCCTTAACGTGAGTTTTCGTTCCACTGAGCGTCAGA
CCCCGTAGAAAAGATCAAAGGATCTTCTTGAGATCCTTTTTTTCTGCGCGTAATCTGCTGCTTGCAAACA
AAAAAACCACCGCTACCAGCGGTGGTTTGTTTGCCGGATCAAGAGCTACCAACTCTTTTTCCGAAGGTAA
CTGGCTTCAGCAGAGCGCAGATACCAAATACTGTTCTTCTAGTGTAGCCGTAGTTAGGCCACCACTTCAA
GAACTCTGTAGCACCGCCTACATACCTCGCTCTGCTAATCCTGTTACCAGTGGCTGCTGCCAGTGGCGAT
AAGTCGTGTCTTACCGGGTTGGACTCAAGACGATAGTTACCGGATAAGGCGCAGCGGTCGGGCTGAACGG
GGGGTTCGTGCACACAGCCCAGCTTGGAGCGAACGACCTACACCGAACTGAGATACCTACAGCGTGAGCT
ATGAGAAAGCGCCACGCTTCCCGAAGGGAGAAAGGCGGACAGGTATCCGGTAAGCGGCAGGGTCGGAACA
GGAGAGCGCACGAGGGAGCTTCCAGGGGGAAACGCCTGGTATCTTTATAGTCCTGTCGGGTTTCGCCACC
TCTGACTTGAGCGTCGATTTTTGTGATGCTCGTCAGGGGGGCGGAGCCTATGGAAAAACGCCAGCAACGC
GGCCTTTTTACGGTTCCTGGCCTTTTGCTGGCCTTTTGCTCACATGTTCTTTCCTGCGTTATCCCCTGAT
TCTGTGGATAACCGTATTACCGCCTTTGAGTGAGCTGATACCGCTCGCCGCAGCCGAACGACCGAGCGCA
GCGAGTCAGTGAGCGAGGAAGCGGAAGAGCGCCCAATACGCAAACCGCCTCTCCCCGCGCGTTGGCCGAT
TCATTAATGCAGCTGGCACGACAGGTTTCCCGACTGGAAAGCGGGCAGTGAGCGCAACGCAATTAATGTG
AGTTAGCTCACTCATTAGGCACCCCAGGCTTTACACTTTATGCTTCCGGCTCGTATGTTGTGTGGAATTG
TGAGCGGATAACAATTTCACACAGGAAACAGCTATGACCATGATTACGCCAAGCGCGCAATTAACCCTCA
CTAAAGGGAACAAAAGCTGGAGCTGCAAGCTTAATGTAGTCTTATGCAATACTCTTGTAGTCTTGCAACA
TGGTAACGATGAGTTAGCAACATGCCTTACAAGGAGAGAAAAAGCACCGTGCATGCCGATTGGTGGAAGT
AAGGTGGTACGATCGTGCCTTATTAGGAAGGCAACAGACGGGTCTGACATGGATTGGACGAACCACTGAA
TTGCCGCATTGCAGAGATATTGTATTTAAGTGCCTAGCTCGATACATAAACGGGTCTCTCTGGTTAGACC
AGATCTGAGCCTGGGAGCTCTCTGGCTAACTAGGGAACCCACTGCTTAAGCCTCAATAAAGCTTGCCTTG
AGTGCTTCAAGTAGTGTGTGCCCGTCTGTTGTGTGACTCTGGTAACTAGAGATCCCTCAGACCCTTTTAG
TCAGTGTGGAAAATCTCTAGCAGTGGCGCCCGAACAGGGACTTGAAAGCGAAAGGGAAACCAGAGGAGCT
CTCTCGACGCAGGACTCGGCTTGCTGAAGCGCGCACGGCAAGAGGCGAGGGGCGGCGACTGGTGAGTACG
CCAAAAATTTTGACTAGCGGAGGCTAGAAGGAGAGAGATGGGTGCGAGAGCGTCAGTATTAAGCGGGGGA
GAATTAGATCGCGATGGGAAAAAATTCGGTTAAGGCCAGGGGGAAAGAAAAAATATAAATTAAAACATAT
AGTATGGGCAAGCAGGGAGCTAGAACGATTCGCAGTTAATCCTGGCCTGTTAGAAACATCAGAAGGCTGT
AGACAAATACTGGGACAGCTACAACCATCCCTTCAGACAGGATCAGAAGAACTTAGATCATTATATAATA
CAGTAGCAACCCTCTATTGTGTGCATCAAAGGATAGAGATAAAAGACACCAAGGAAGCTTTAGACAAGAT
AGAGGAAGAGCAAAACAAAAGTAAGACCACCGCACAGCAAGCGGCCGCTGATCTTCAGACCTGGAGGAGG
AGATATGAGGGACAATTGGAGAAGTGAATTATATAAATATAAAGTAGTAAAAATTGAACCATTAGGAGTA
GCACCCACCAAGGCAAAGAGAAGAGTGGTGCAGAGAGAAAAAAGAGCAGTGGGAATAGGAGCTTTGTTCC
TTGGGTTCTTGGGAGCAGCAGGAAGCACTATGGGCGCAGCGTCAATGACGCTGACGGTACAGGCCAGACA
ATTATTGTCTGGTATAGTGCAGCAGCAGAACAATTTGCTGAGGGCTATTGAGGCGCAACAGCATCTGTTG
CAACTCACAGTCTGGGGCATCAAGCAGCTCCAGGCAAGAATCCTGGCTGTGGAAAGATACCTAAAGGATC
AACAGCTCCTGGGGATTTGGGGTTGCTCTGGAAAACTCATTTGCACCACTGCTGTGCCTTGGAATGCTAG
TTGGAGTAATAAATCTCTGGAACAGATTTGGAATCACACGACCTGGATGGAGTGGGACAGAGAAATTAAC
AATTACACAAGCTTAATACACTCCTTAATTGAAGAATCGCAAAACCAGCAAGAAAAGAATGAACAAGAAT
TATTGGAATTAGATAAATGGGCAAGTTTGTGGAATTGGTTTAACATAACAAATTGGCTGTGGTATATAAA
ATTATTCATAATGATAGTAGGAGGCTTGGTAGGTTTAAGAATAGTTTTTGCTGTACTTTCTATAGTGAAT
AGAGTTAGGCAGGGATATTCACCATTATCGTTTCAGACCCACCTCCCAACCCCGAGGGGACCCAGAGAGG
GCCTATTTCCCATGATTCCTTCATATTTGCATATACGATACAAGGCTGTTAGAGAGATAATTAGAATTAA
TTTGACTGTAAACACAAAGATATTAGTACAAAATACGTGACGTAGAAAGTAATAATTTCTTGGGTAGTTT
GCAGTTTTAAAATTATGTTTTAAAATGGACTATCATATGCTTACCGTAACTTGAAAGTATTTCGATTTCT
TGGCTTTATATATCTTGTGGAAAGGACGAAACACCGTTGGCTGTGAAGATCCCCGAGTTTTAGAGCTAGA
AATAGCAAGTTAAAATAAGGCTAGTCCGTTATCAACTTGAAAAAGTGGCACCGAGTCGGTGCTTTTTTAA
GCTTGGCGTAACTAGATCTTGAGACAAATGGCAGTATTCATCCACAATTTTAAAAGAAAAGGGGGGATTG
GGGGGTACAGTGCAGGGGAAAGAATAGTAGACATAATAGCAACAGACATACAAACTAAAGAATTACAAAA
ACAAATTACAAAAATTCAAAATTTTCGGGTTTATTACAGGGACAGCAGAGATCCACTTTGGCGCCGGCTC
GAGGGGG
