>Addgene plasmid #76271 | GRK5 gRNA (BRDN0001149126) | depositor partial sequence | sequence record 143731 | Target Sequence
TTGGCTGTGAAGATCCCCGA
