>Addgene plasmid #76271 | GRK5 gRNA (BRDN0001149126) | addgene partial sequence | sequence record 185517 | hU6-F
GAAAGTAATAATTTCTTGGGTAGTTTGCAGTTTTAAAATTATGTTTTAAAATGGACTATCATATGCTTAC
CGTAACTTGAAAGTATTTCGATTTCTTGGCTTTATATATCTTGTGGAAAGGACGAAACACCGTTGGCTGT
GAAGATCCCCGAGTTTTAGAGCTAGAAATAGCAAGTTAAAATAAGGCTAGTCCGTTATCAACTTGAAAAA
GTGGCACCGAGTCGGTGCTTTTTTAAGCTTGGCGTAACTAGATCTTGAGACAAATGGCAGTATTCATCCA
CAATTTTAAAAGAAAAGGGGGGATTGGGGGGTACAGTGCAGGGGAAAGAATAGTAGACATAATAGCAACA
GACATACAAACTAAAGAATTACAAAAACAAATTACAAAAATTCAAAATTTTCGGGTTTATTACAGGGACA
GCAGAGATCCACTTTGGCGCCGGCTCGAGGGGGCCCGGGTGCAAAGATGGATAAAGTTTTAAACAGAGAG
GAATCTTTGCAGCTAATGGACCTTCTAGGTCTTGAAAGGAGTGGGAATTGGCTCCGGTGCCCGTCAGTGG
GCAGAGCGCA
